>Addgene plasmid #214728 | SpyTag-Alternate Quartet | addgene full sequence | sequence record 435533 | Addgene NGS Result
GACGGATCGGGAGATCTCCCGATCCCCTATGGTGCACTCTCAGTACAATCTGCTCTGATGCCGCATAGTT
AAGCCAGTATCTGCTCCCTGCTTGTGTGTTGGAGGTCGCTGAGTAGTGCGCGAGCAAAATTTAAGCTACA
ACAAGGCAAGGCTTGACCGACAATTGCATGAAGAATCTGCTTAGGGTTAGGCGTTTTGCGCTGCTTCGCG
ATGTACGGGCCAGATATACGCGTTGACATTGATTATTGACTAGTTATTAATAGTAATCAATTACGGGGTC
ATTAGTTCATAGCCCATATATGGAGTTCCGCGTTACATAACTTACGGTAAATGGCCCGCCTGGCTGACCG
CCCAACGACCCCCGCCCATTGACGTCAATAATGACGTATGTTCCCATAGTAACGCCAATAGGGACTTTCC
ATTGACGTCAATGGGTGGAGTATTTACGGTAAACTGCCCACTTGGCAGTACATCAAGTGTATCATATGCC
AAGTACGCCCCCTATTGACGTCAATGACGGTAAATGGCCCGCCTGGCATTATGCCCAGTACATGACCTTA
TGGGACTTTCCTACTTGGCAGTACATCTACGTATTAGTCATCGCTATTACCATGGTGATGCGGTTTTGGC
AGTACATCAATGGGCGTGGATAGCGGTTTGACTCACGGGGATTTCCAAGTCTCCACCCCATTGACGTCAA
TGGGAGTTTGTTTTGGCACCAAAATCAACGGGACTTTCCAAAATGTCGTAACAACTCCGCCCCATTGACG
CAAATGGGCGGTAGGCGTGTACGGTGGGAGGTCTATATAAGCAGAGCTCTCTGGCTAACTAGAGAACCCA
CTGCTTACTGGCTTATCGAAATTAATACGACTCACTATAGGGAGACCCAAGCTGGCTAGCGTTTAAACGG
GCCCTCTAGACTCGAGCGGCCGCCACCATGAACACCCAGATCCTGGTGTTCGCCCTGATCGCCATCATTC
CCACCAACGCCGACAAGATCGGATCTGGCGCCCACATCGTGATGGTGGACGCCTACAAGCCTACCAAAGG
CAGCGGTGGAAGCGGCGGATCTGGAACCGGTCGGGTGCAGCCCACCATCAGCATCGTGCGGTTCCCCAAT
ATCACCAATCTGTGCCCCTTCGGCGAGGTGTTCAACGCCAGCAAGTTTGCCTCTGTGTACGCCTGGAACC
GGAAGCGGATCAGCAATTGCGTGGCCGACTACAGCGTGCTGTACAACAGCACCAGCTTCAGCACCTTCAA
GTGCTACGGCGTGTCCCCTACCAAGCTGAACGACCTGTGCTTCACAAACGTGTACGCCGACAGCTTCGTG
GTCAAGGGCGACGAAGTTCGGCAGATTGCCCCTGGACAGACTGGCGTGATCGCCGATTACAACTACAAGC
TGCCCGACGACTTCACCGGCTGTGTGATTGCCTGGAACAGCGTGAAGCAGGATGCCCTGACAGGCGGCAA
TTACGGCTACCTGTACCGGCTGTTCAGAAAGAGCAAGCTGAAGCCCTTCGAGCGGGACATCTCCACCGAG
ATCTATCAGGCCGGCAGCACCCCTTGCAATGGCCAAGTTGGCCTGAACTGCTACTACCCTCTGGAAAGAT
ACGGCTTTCACCCCACCACCGGCGTGAACTACCAGCCATTCAGAGTGGTGGTGCTGAGCTTCGAGCTGCT
GAATGGACCTGCCACAGTGTGCGGCCCTAAGCTGTCTACAACCCTGGTCAAGGATAAGTGCGTGAACTTC
GGCTCAGGTGGATCCGGAGGTACGGGAAGAATCCTGCCTAGCACAGAGGTCGTGCGGTTCCCCAACATCA
CCAATTTCTGCCCCTTCGACAAGGTGTTCAACGCCACCAGATTTCCCAACGTGTACGCCTGGCAGCGGAC
CAAGATCAGCGACTGTATCGCCGACTACACCGTGCTGTACAACAGCACCAGCTTCAGCACCTTCAAGTGC
TACGGCGTGTCCCCTAGCAAGCTGATCGACCTGTGCTTCACCTCTGTGTACGCCGACACCTTCCTGATCC
GGTTCTCTGAAGTGCGGCAGATCGCCCCTGGCGAAACAGGCGTGATCGCCGATTACAACTACAAGCTGCC
CGACGACTTCACCGGCTGTGTGCTGGCTTGGAATACTGCCCAGCAGGACATCGGCAGCTACTTCTACAGA
TCCCACCGGGCCGTGAAGCTGAAGCCCTTCGAGAGAGATCTGAGCAGCGACGAGAATGGCGTGCGGACCC
TGAGCACCTACGACTTCAACCCCAATGTGCCCCTGGACTACCAGGCCACAAGAGTGGTGGTGCTGAGCTT
CGAGCTGCTGAATGCCCCTGCCACAGTGTGTGGCCCTAAGCTGTCTACCCAGCTGGTCAAGAACAGATGC
GTGAACTTCGGGTCCGGTGGGTCGGGCGGTAGTGGGAGAGTGTCTCCTGTGACAGAGGTCGTGCGGTTCC
CCAACATCACCAATCTGTGCCCCTTCGACAAGGTGTTCAACGCCACCAGATTTCCCAGCGTGTACGCCTG
GGAGCGCACCAAGATCTCTGATTGCGTGGCCGACTACACCGTGTTCTACAACAGCACCAGCTTCAGCACC
TTCAACTGCTACGGCGTGTCCCCTAGCAAGCTGATCGACCTGTGCTTCACCTCTGTGTACGCCGACACCT
TCCTGATCCGGTTCAGCGAAGTGCGACAGGTGGCACCTGGACAGACAGGCGTGATCGCCGATTACAACTA
CAAGCTGCCCGACGACTTCACCGGCTGTGTGATCGCCTGGAATACCGCCAAGCAGGACGTGGGCAGCTAC
TTCTACAGAAGCCACAGAAGCTCCAAGCTGAAGCCCTTCGAGAGGGACCTGAGCAGCGAAGAAAATGGCG
TGCGGACCCTGAGCACCTACGACTTCAACCAGAACGTGCCCCTGGAATATCAGGCCACCAGAGTGGTGGT
GCTGAGCTTCGAGCTGCTGAATGCCCCTGCCACAGTGTGTGGCCCTAAGCTGTCTACCAGCCTGGTCAAG
AACCAGTGCGTGAACTTCGGTAGCGGGGGGTCGGGGGGCACCGGCAGAGTGGCCCCTAGCAAAGAAGTCG
TGCGGTTCCCCAATATCACCAATCTGTGCCCCTTCGGCGAGGTGTTCAACGCCACCACATTTCCCTCTGT
GTACGCCTGGGAGAGAAAGCGGATCAGCAACTGCGTGGCCGACTACAGCGTGCTGTACAACAGCACCTCC
TTTAGCACCTTCAAGTGCTACGGCGTGTCCGCCACCAAGCTGAACGATCTGTGCTTCTCCAACGTGTACG
CCGACAGCTTCGTGGTCAAGGGCGACGATGTGCGGCAGATTGCTCCTGGACAGACAGGCGTGATCGCCGA
TTACAACTACAAGCTGCCTGACGACTTCACCGGCTGTGTGCTGGCCTGGAACACCAGAAACATCGACGCC
ACACAGACCGGCAACTACAATTACAAGTACAGAAGCCTGCGGCACGGCAAGCTGAGGCCTTTCGAGAGGG
ACATCAGCAATGTGCCTTTCAGCCCCGACGGCAAGCCTTGTACACCTCCTGCTTTCAACTGCTACTGGCC
CCTGAACGACTACGGCTTCTACATCACAAACGGCATCGGCTATCAGCCCTACAGAGTGGTGGTGCTGTCC
TTCGAGCTGCTGAATGCCCCTGCCACAGTGTGTGGCCCTAAGCTGTCTACCGACCTGATCAAGAACCAGT
GCGTGAACTTCTAGTAGACCGGTAAGCTGAGCAGCGGCTACAAGGACGTGATCCTGTGGTTCAGCTTCGG
CGCCAGCTGCTTCATCCTGCTGGCCATCGTGATGGGCCTGGTGTTCATCTGCGTGAAGAACGGCAACATG
CGGTGCACCATCTGCATCTGATGATATCGAATTCCACCACACTGGACTAGTGGATCCGAGCTCGGTACCA
AGCTTAAGTTTAAACCGCTGATCAGCCTCGACTGTGCCTTCTAGTTGCCAGCCATCTGTTGTTTGCCCCT
CCCCCGTGCCTTCCTTGACCCTGGAAGGTGCCACTCCCACTGTCCTTTCCTAATAAAATGAGGAAATTGC
ATCGCATTGTCTGAGTAGGTGTCATTCTATTCTGGGGGGTGGGGTGGGGCAGGACAGCAAGGGGGAGGAT
TGGGAAGACAATAGCAGGCATGCTGGGGATGCGGTGGGCTCTATGGCTTCTGAGGCGGAAAGAACCAGCT
GGGGCTCTAGGGGGTATCCCC
[124 nt withheld, positions 4222-4345]
C
[91 nt withheld, positions 4347-4437]
A
[49 nt withheld, positions 4439-4487]
CCTTTGACGTTGGAGTCCACGTTCTTT
[37 nt withheld, positions 4515-4551]
ACCCTATCTCGGTCTATTCTTTTGATTTATAAGGGATTTTGCCGATTTCGGCCTATTGGTTAAAAAATGA
GCTGATTTAACAAAAATTTAACGCGAATTAATTCTGTGGAATGTGTGTCAGTTAGGGTGTGGAAAGTCCC
CAGGCTCCCCAGCAGGCAGAAGTATGCAAAGCATGCATCTCAATTAGTCAGCAACCAGGTGTGGAAAGTC
CCCAGGCTCCCCAGCAGGCAGAAGTATGCAAAGCATGCATCTCAATTAGTCAGCAACCATAGTCCCGCCC
CTAACTCCGCCCATCCCGCCCCTAACTCCGCCCAGTTCCGCCCATTCTCCGCCCCATGGCTGACTAATTT
TTTTTATTTATGCAGAGGCCGAGGCCGCCTCTGCCTCTGAGCTATTCCAGAAGTAGTGAGGAGGCTTTTT
TGGAGGCCTAGGCTTTTGCAAAAAGCTCCCGGGAGCTTGTATATCCATTTTCGGATCTGATCAAGAGACA
GGATGAGGATCGTTTCGCATGATTGAACAAGATGGATTGCACGCAGGTTCTCCGGCCGCTTGGGTGGAGA
GGCTATTCGGCTATGACTGGGCACAACAGACAATCGGCTGCTCTGATGCCGCCGTGTTCCGGCTGTCAGC
GCAGGGGCGCCCGGTTCTTTTTGTCAAGACCGACCTGTCCGGTGCCCTGAATGAACTGCAGGACGAGGCA
GCGCGGCTATCGTGGCTGGCCACGACGGGCGTTCCTTGCGCAGCTGTGCTCGACGTTGTCACTGAAGCGG
GAAGGGACTGGCTGCTATTGGGCGAAGTGCCGGGGCAGGATCTCCTGTCATCTCACCTTGCTCCTGCCGA
GAAAGTATCCATCATGGCTGATGCAATGCGGCGGCTGCATACGCTTGATCCGGCTACCTGCCCATTCGAC
CACCAAGCGAAACATCGCATCGAGCGAGCACGTACTCGGATGGAAGCCGGTCTTGTCGATCAGGATGATC
TGGACGAAGAGCATCAGGGGCTCGCGCCAGCCGAACTGTTCGCCAGGCTCAAGGCGCGCATGCCCGACGG
CGAGGATCTCGTCGTGACCCATGGCGATGCCTGCTTGCCGAATATCATGGTGGAAAATGGCCGCTTTTCT
GGATTCATCGACTGTGGCCGGCTGGGTGTGGCGGACCGCTATCAGGACATAGCGTTGGCTACCCGTGATA
TTGCTGAAGAGCTTGGCGGCGAATGGGCTGACCGCTTCCTCGTGCTTTACGGTATCGCCGCTCCCGATTC
GCAGCGCATCGCCTTCTATCGCCTTCTTGACGAGTTCTTCTGAGCGGGACTCTGGGGTTCGAAATGACCG
ACCAAGCGACGCCCAACCTGCCATCACGAGATTTCGATTCCACCGCCGCCTTCTATGAAAGGTTGGGCTT
CGGAATCGTTTTCCGGGACGCCGGCTGGATGATCCTCCAGCGCGGGGATCTCATGCTGGAGTTCTTCGCC
CACCCCAACTTGTTTATTGCAGCTTATAATGGTTACAAATAAAGCAATAGCATCACAAATTTCACAAATA
AAGCATTTTTTTCACTGCATTCTAGTTGTGGTTTGTCCAAACTCATCAATGTATCTTATCATGTCTGTAT
ACCGTCGACCTCTAGCTAGAGCTTGGCGTAATCATGGTCATAGCTGTTTCCTGTGTGAAATTGTTATCCG
CTCACAATTCCACACAACATACGAGCCGGAAGCATAAAGTGTAAAGCCTGGGGTGCCTAATGAGTGAGCT
AACTCACATTAATTGCGTTGCGCTCACTGCCCGCTTTCCAGTCGGGAAACCTGTCGTGCCAGCTGCATTA
ATGAATCGGCCAACGCGCGGGGAGAGGCGGTTTGCGTATTGGGCGCTCTTCCGCTTCCTCGCTCACTGAC
TCGCTGCGCTCGGTCGTTCGGCTGCGGCGAGCGGTATCAGCTCACTCAAAGGCGGTAATACGGTTATCCA
CAGAATCAGGGGATAACGCAGGAAAGAACATGTGAGCAAAAGGCCAGCAAAAGGCCAGGAACCGTAAAAA
GGCCGCGTTGCTGGCGTTTTTCCATAGGCTCCGCCCCCCTGACGAGCATCACAAAAATCGACGCTCAAGT
CAGAGGTGGCGAAACCCGACAGGACTATAAAGATACCAGGCGTTTCCCCCTGGAAGCTCCCTCGTGCGCT
CTCCTGTTCCGACCCTGCCGCTTACCGGATACCTGTCCGCCTTTCTCCCTTCGGGAAGCGTGGCGCTTTC
TCATAGCTCACGCTGTAGGTATCTCAGTTCGGTGTAGGTCGTTCGCTCCAAGCTGGGCTGTGTGCACGAA
CCCCCCGTTCAGCCCGACCGCTGCGCCTTATCCGGTAACTATCGTCTTGAGTCCAACCCGGTAAGACACG
ACTTATCGCCACTGGCAGCAGCCACTGGTAACAGGATTAGCAGAGCGAGGTATGTAGGCGGTGCTACAGA
GTTCTTGAAGTGGTGGCCTAACTACGGCTACACTAGAAGAACAGTATTTGGTATCTGCGCTCTGCTGAAG
CCAGTTACCTTCGGAAAAAGAGTTGGTAGCTCTTGATCCGGCAAACAAACCACCGCTGGTAGCGGTGGTT
TTTTTGTTTGCAAGCAGCAGATTACGCGCAGAAAAAAAGGATCTCAAGAAGATCCTTTGATCTTTTCTAC
GGGGTCTGACGCTCAGTGGAACGAAAACTCACGTTAAGGGATTTTGGTCATGAGATTATCAAAAAGGATC
TTCACCTAGATCCTTTTAAATTAAAAATGAAGTTTTAAATCAATCTAAAGTATATATGAGTAAACTTGGT
CTGACAGTTACCAATGCTTAATCAGTGAGGCACCTATCTCAGCGATCTGTCTATTTCGTTCATCCATAGT
TGCCTGACTCCCCGTCGTGTAGATAACTACGATACGGGAGGGCTTACCATCTGGCCCCAGTGCTGCAATG
ATACCGCGAGACCCACGCTCACCGGCTCCAGATTTATCAGCAATAAACCAGCCAGCCGGAAGGGCCGAGC
GCAGAAGTGGTCCTGCAACTTTATCCGCCTCCATCCAGTCTATTAATTGTTGCCGGGAAGCTAGAGTAAG
TAGTTCGCCAGTTAATAGTTTGCGCAACGTTGTTGCCATTGCTACAGGCATCGTGGTGTCACGCTCGTCG
TTTGGTATGGCTTCATTCAGCTCCGGTTCCCAACGATCAAGGCGAGTTACATGATCCCCCATGTTGTGCA
AAAAAGCGGTTAGCTCCTTCGGTCCTCCGATCGTTGTCAGAAGTAAGTTGGCCGCAGTGTTATCACTCAT
GGTTATGGCAGCACTGCATAATTCTCTTACTGTCATGCCATCCGTAAGATGCTTTTCTGTGACTGGTGAG
TACTCAACCAAGTCATTCTGAGAATAGTGTATGCGGCGACCGAGTTGCTCTTGCCCGGCGTCAATACGGG
ATAATACCGCGCCACATAGCAGAACTTTAAAAGTGCTCATCATTGGAAAACGTTCTTCGGGGCGAAAACT
CTCAAGGATCTTACCGCTGTTGAGATCCAGTTCGATGTAACCCACTCGTGCACCCAACTGATCTTCAGCA
TCTTTTACTTTCACCAGCGTTTCTGGGTGAGCAAAAACAGGAAGGCAAAATGCCGCAAAAAAGGGAATAA
GGGCGACACGGAAATGTTGAATACTCATACTCTTCCTTTTTCAATATTATTGAAGCATTTATCAGGGTTA
TTGTCTCATGAGCGGATACATATTTGAATGTATTTAGAAAAATAAACAAATAGGGGTTCCGCGCACATTT
CCCCGAAAAGTGCCACCTGACGTC
Features (pLannotate 1.2.2; 24 found; start..end, strand, type, name):
     28..80      -  misc_feature   bom (fragment): basis of mobility region from pBR322
    235..614     +  enhancer       CMV enhancer: human cytomegalovirus immediate early enhancer
    615..818     +  promoter       CMV promoter: human cytomegalovirus (CMV) immediate early promoter
    814..847     +  LTR            5' LTR (truncated) (fragment): truncated 5' long terminal repeat (LTR) from HIV-1
    863..881     +  promoter       T7 promoter: promoter for bacteriophage T7 RNA polymerase
    938..1021    +  CDS            HA (fragment): HEMA_I34A0 - Experimental evidence at protein level: Swiss-Prot protein existence level 1. Binds to sialic acid-containing receptors on the cell surface, bringing about the attachment of the virus particle to the cell. This attachment induces virion internalization either through clathrin-dependent endocytosis or through clathrin- and caveolin- independent pathway. Plays a major role in the determination of host range restriction and virulence. Class I viral fusion protein. Responsible for penetration of the virus into the cell cytoplasm by mediating the fusion of the membrane of the endocytos
   1082..1837    +  CDS            S (fragment): SPIKE_SARS2 - Experimental evidence at protein level: Swiss-Prot protein existence level 1. [Spike glycoprotein]: May down-regulate host tetherin (BST2) by lysosomal degradation, thereby counteracting its antiviral activity. From Severe acute respiratory syndrome coronavirus 2 (2019-nCoV) (SARS-CoV-2).
   1778..2416    +  CDS            S (fragment): SPIKE_BCRP3 - Experimental evidence at protein level: Swiss-Prot protein existence level 1. [Spike protein S2']: Acts as a viral fusion peptide which is unmasked following S2 cleavage occurring upon virus endocytosis. From Bat coronavirus Rp3/2004 (BtCoV/Rp3/2004) (SARS-like coronavirus Rp3).
   2729..3721    +  CDS            S (fragment): SPIKE_SARS - Experimental evidence at protein level: Swiss-Prot protein existence level 1. [Spike protein S2']: Acts as a viral fusion peptide which is unmasked following S2 cleavage occurring upon virus endocytosis. From Severe acute respiratory syndrome coronavirus (SARS-CoV).
   3734..3868    +  CDS            HA (fragment): HEMA_I34A0 - Experimental evidence at protein level: Swiss-Prot protein existence level 1. Binds to sialic acid-containing receptors on the cell surface, bringing about the attachment of the virus particle to the cell. This attachment induces virion internalization either through clathrin-dependent endocytosis or through clathrin- and caveolin- independent pathway. Plays a major role in the determination of host range restriction and virulence. Class I viral fusion protein. Responsible for penetration of the virus into the cell cytoplasm by mediating the fusion of the membrane of the endocytos
   3952..4176    +  polyA_signal   bGH poly(A) signal: bovine growth hormone polyadenylation signal
   4180..4201    +  promoter       SV40 promoter (fragment): SV40 enhancer and early promoter
   4222..4650    +  rep_origin     f1 ori (sequence partly withheld): f1 bacteriophage origin of replication; arrow indicates direction of (+) strand synthesis
   4664..4993    +  promoter       SV40 promoter: SV40 enhancer and early promoter
   5060..5851    +  CDS            neo: KKA2_KLEPN - Also known as kan, nptII. Experimental evidence at protein level: Swiss-Prot protein existence level 1. Resistance to kanamycin, neomycin, paromomycin, ribostamycin, butirosin and gentamicin B. From Klebsiella pneumoniae.
   5875..6033    +  CDS            ble (fragment): BLE_KLEPN - Experimental evidence at protein level: Swiss-Prot protein existence level 1. Binding protein with a strong affinity to the bleomycin family of antibiotics. Binds to CL990; an antimitotic-antibiotic compound. From Klebsiella pneumoniae.
   6028..6149    +  polyA_signal   SV40 poly(A) signal: SV40 polyadenylation signal
   6222..6238    -  protein_bind   lac operator: The lac repressor binds to the lac operator to inhibit transcription in E. coli. This inhibition can be relieved by adding lactose or isopropyl-β-D-thiogalactopyranoside (IPTG). lac repressor encoded by lacI
   6246..6276    -  promoter       lac promoter: promoter for the E. coli lac operon
   6291..6312    -  protein_bind   CAP binding site: CAP binding activates transcription in the presence of cAMP. E. coli catabolite activator protein
   6325..6417    -  CDS            lacI (fragment): lac repressor; lacI; The lac repressor binds to the lac operator to inhibit transcription in E. coli. This inhibition can be relieved by adding lactose or isopropyl-β-D-thiogalactopyranoside (IPTG).
   6600..7188    -  rep_origin     ori: high-copy-number ColE1/pMB1/pBR322/pUC origin of replication
   7359..8219    -  CDS            AmpR: β-lactamase; bla; confers resistance to ampicillin, carbenicillin, and related antibiotics
   8220..8324    -  promoter       AmpR promoter: bla
