[The description below was written by a language model from this plasmid's Addgene catalogue record and pLannotate feature annotations shown in this document.]
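Description:
SpyTag-Alternate Quartet is a mammalian expression plasmid of about 8.4 kb built on the pcDNA3.1 backbone. It is propagated in E. coli through a high-copy ColE1/pUC-type origin with ampicillin selection from the β-lactamase gene, and it also carries an f1 phage origin. For selection in mammalian cells, an SV40 early promoter drives a neomycin phosphotransferase cassette terminated by an SV40 polyadenylation signal, which allows G418 selection.

The payload is a synthetic open reading frame of roughly 2.8 kb, inserted by Gibson assembly between the CMV immediate-early enhancer/promoter and the bovine growth hormone polyadenylation signal. A T7 promoter lies just upstream of the insert. According to the record, the insert encodes a single polypeptide in which four sarbecovirus receptor-binding domains, from pang17, RmYN02, Rf1 and WIV1, are joined in series by glycine-serine linkers, with a SpyTag at the N terminus. The automated annotation supports this only approximately: it labels stretches of the coding region as spike fragments by similarity to SARS-CoV-2, bat coronavirus Rp3 and SARS-CoV, and does not resolve four discrete domains or annotate the SpyTag. It also detects short influenza haemagglutinin-derived fragments flanking the RBD array. The upstream one may act as a leader sequence, but the record does not state their function.

SpyTag is a short peptide that forms a spontaneous covalent isopeptide bond with its SpyCatcher partner, so the expressed Quartet can be coupled to SpyCatcher-bearing scaffolds. The associated publication title points to use in multiviral Quartet Nanocage vaccine candidates intended to elicit broad anti-coronavirus responses.
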