Addgene plasmid #214728: SpyTag-Alternate Quartet
Purpose: In mammalian cells expresses a Quartet of receptor-binding domains (RBDs) from the sarbecoviruses pang17, RmYN02, Rf1, and WIV1 each separated by GS-linkers with an N-terminal SpyTag fusion
Depositing lab: Mark Howarth. Depositing organization: University of Oxford. Publication: Proactive vaccination using multiviral Quartet Nanocages to elicit broad anti-coronavirus responses. Hills RA, Tan TK, Cohen AA, Keeffe JR, Keeble AH, Gnanapragasam PNP, Storm KN, Rorick AV, West AP Jr, Hill ML, Liu S, Gilbert-Jaramillo J, Afzal M, Napier A, Admans G, James WS, Bjorkman PJ, Townsend AR, Howarth MR. Nat Nanotechnol. 2024 May 6. doi: 10.1038/s41565-024-01655-9. PubMed 38710880.
Backbone
  Vector backbone: pcDNA3.1
  Backbone manufacturer: Invitrogen
  Backbone size w/o insert (bp): 5568
  Total vector size (bp): 8355
  Vector type: Mammalian Expression
  Selectable markers: Neomycin (select with G418)
Growth in bacteria
  Bacterial resistance: Ampicillin, 100 μg/mL
  Growth temperature: 37°C
  Growth strain: DH5alpha
  Copy number: High Copy
Gene/Insert
  Gene/Insert name: SpyTag-Alternate Quartet
  Species: Synthetic
  Insert size (bp): 2787
  Promoter: CMV
  Tag / fusion protein: SpyTag (N terminal on insert)
  Cloning method: Gibson Cloning
  Sequencing primers: 5′ T7 Forward; 3′ BGH Reverse
Terms and licenses: Academic/Nonprofit Terms; Industry Terms: Not Available to Industry
How to cite: SpyTag-Alternate Quartet was a gift from Mark Howarth (Addgene plasmid # 214728 ; http://n2t.net/addgene:214728 ; RRID:Addgene_214728)
