>Addgene plasmid #214728 | SpyTag-Alternate Quartet | depositor partial sequence | sequence record 418821 | Alternate Quartet (2787 bp)
ATGAACACCCAGATCCTGGTGTTCGCCCTGATCGCCATCATTCCCACCAACGCCGACAAGATCGGATCTG
GCGCCCACATCGTGATGGTGGACGCCTACAAGCCTACCAAAGGCAGCGGTGGAAGCGGCGGATCTGGAAC
CGGTCGGGTGCAGCCCACCATCAGCATCGTGCGGTTCCCCAATATCACCAATCTGTGCCCCTTCGGCGAG
GTGTTCAACGCCAGCAAGTTTGCCTCTGTGTACGCCTGGAACCGGAAGCGGATCAGCAATTGCGTGGCCG
ACTACAGCGTGCTGTACAACAGCACCAGCTTCAGCACCTTCAAGTGCTACGGCGTGTCCCCTACCAAGCT
GAACGACCTGTGCTTCACAAACGTGTACGCCGACAGCTTCGTGGTCAAGGGCGACGAAGTTCGGCAGATT
GCCCCTGGACAGACTGGCGTGATCGCCGATTACAACTACAAGCTGCCCGACGACTTCACCGGCTGTGTGA
TTGCCTGGAACAGCGTGAAGCAGGATGCCCTGACAGGCGGCAATTACGGCTACCTGTACCGGCTGTTCAG
AAAGAGCAAGCTGAAGCCCTTCGAGCGGGACATCTCCACCGAGATCTATCAGGCCGGCAGCACCCCTTGC
AATGGCCAAGTTGGCCTGAACTGCTACTACCCTCTGGAAAGATACGGCTTTCACCCCACCACCGGCGTGA
ACTACCAGCCATTCAGAGTGGTGGTGCTGAGCTTCGAGCTGCTGAATGGACCTGCCACAGTGTGCGGCCC
TAAGCTGTCTACAACCCTGGTCAAGGATAAGTGCGTGAACTTCGGCTCAGGTGGATCCGGAGGTACGGGA
AGAATCCTGCCTAGCACAGAGGTCGTGCGGTTCCCCAACATCACCAATTTCTGCCCCTTCGACAAGGTGT
TCAACGCCACCAGATTTCCCAACGTGTACGCCTGGCAGCGGACCAAGATCAGCGACTGTATCGCCGACTA
CACCGTGCTGTACAACAGCACCAGCTTCAGCACCTTCAAGTGCTACGGCGTGTCCCCTAGCAAGCTGATC
GACCTGTGCTTCACCTCTGTGTACGCCGACACCTTCCTGATCCGGTTCTCTGAAGTGCGGCAGATCGCCC
CTGGCGAAACAGGCGTGATCGCCGATTACAACTACAAGCTGCCCGACGACTTCACCGGCTGTGTGCTGGC
TTGGAATACTGCCCAGCAGGACATCGGCAGCTACTTCTACAGATCCCACCGGGCCGTGAAGCTGAAGCCC
TTCGAGAGAGATCTGAGCAGCGACGAGAATGGCGTGCGGACCCTGAGCACCTACGACTTCAACCCCAATG
TGCCCCTGGACTACCAGGCCACAAGAGTGGTGGTGCTGAGCTTCGAGCTGCTGAATGCCCCTGCCACAGT
GTGTGGCCCTAAGCTGTCTACCCAGCTGGTCAAGAACAGATGCGTGAACTTCGGGTCCGGTGGGTCGGGC
GGTAGTGGGAGAGTGTCTCCTGTGACAGAGGTCGTGCGGTTCCCCAACATCACCAATCTGTGCCCCTTCG
ACAAGGTGTTCAACGCCACCAGATTTCCCAGCGTGTACGCCTGGGAGCGCACCAAGATCTCTGATTGCGT
GGCCGACTACACCGTGTTCTACAACAGCACCAGCTTCAGCACCTTCAACTGCTACGGCGTGTCCCCTAGC
AAGCTGATCGACCTGTGCTTCACCTCTGTGTACGCCGACACCTTCCTGATCCGGTTCAGCGAAGTGCGAC
AGGTGGCACCTGGACAGACAGGCGTGATCGCCGATTACAACTACAAGCTGCCCGACGACTTCACCGGCTG
TGTGATCGCCTGGAATACCGCCAAGCAGGACGTGGGCAGCTACTTCTACAGAAGCCACAGAAGCTCCAAG
CTGAAGCCCTTCGAGAGGGACCTGAGCAGCGAAGAAAATGGCGTGCGGACCCTGAGCACCTACGACTTCA
ACCAGAACGTGCCCCTGGAATATCAGGCCACCAGAGTGGTGGTGCTGAGCTTCGAGCTGCTGAATGCCCC
TGCCACAGTGTGTGGCCCTAAGCTGTCTACCAGCCTGGTCAAGAACCAGTGCGTGAACTTCGGTAGCGGG
GGGTCGGGGGGCACCGGCAGAGTGGCCCCTAGCAAAGAAGTCGTGCGGTTCCCCAATATCACCAATCTGT
GCCCCTTCGGCGAGGTGTTCAACGCCACCACATTTCCCTCTGTGTACGCCTGGGAGAGAAAGCGGATCAG
CAACTGCGTGGCCGACTACAGCGTGCTGTACAACAGCACCTCCTTTAGCACCTTCAAGTGCTACGGCGTG
TCCGCCACCAAGCTGAACGATCTGTGCTTCTCCAACGTGTACGCCGACAGCTTCGTGGTCAAGGGCGACG
ATGTGCGGCAGATTGCTCCTGGACAGACAGGCGTGATCGCCGATTACAACTACAAGCTGCCTGACGACTT
CACCGGCTGTGTGCTGGCCTGGAACACCAGAAACATCGACGCCACACAGACCGGCAACTACAATTACAAG
TACAGAAGCCTGCGGCACGGCAAGCTGAGGCCTTTCGAGAGGGACATCAGCAATGTGCCTTTCAGCCCCG
ACGGCAAGCCTTGTACACCTCCTGCTTTCAACTGCTACTGGCCCCTGAACGACTACGGCTTCTACATCAC
AAACGGCATCGGCTATCAGCCCTACAGAGTGGTGGTGCTGTCCTTCGAGCTGCTGAATGCCCCTGCCACA
GTGTGTGGCCCTAAGCTGTCTACCGACCTGATCAAGAACCAGTGCGTGAACTTCTAG
